Addgene plasmid #26015: pMLLKA-J72024
Depositing lab: Christopher Anderson. Depositing organization: University of California, Berkeley.
Backbone
  Vector backbone: pMLL-KA
  Backbone size w/o insert (bp): 2646
  Vector type: Synthetic Biology ; 2ab assembly vector
Growth in bacteria
  Bacterial resistance: Ampicillin and Kanamycin, 100 & 50 μg/mL
  Growth temperature: 37°C
  Growth strain: Other
  Growth instructions: Provided in a pir+ strain. Grow at 37C
  Copy number: Low Copy
Gene/Insert
  Gene/Insert name: N terminal Strep tag with RBS (alt names: Bmll48; J72024)
  Insert size (bp): 76
  Cloning method: Restriction Enzyme; 5′ cloning site BglII (not destroyed); 3′ cloning site BamHI (not destroyed)
  Sequencing primers: 5′ gtatcacgaggcagaatttcag
Terms and licenses: Academic/Nonprofit Terms; Industry Terms: Not Available to Industry
Depositor comments: Note that this plasmid needs to be grown in both Kanamycin and Ampicillin
How to cite: pMLLKA-J72024 was a gift from Christopher Anderson (Addgene plasmid # 26015 ; http://n2t.net/addgene:26015 ; RRID:Addgene_26015)
