[The description below was written by a language model from this plasmid's Addgene catalogue record and pLannotate feature annotations shown in this document.]
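Description:
pMLLKA-J72024 is a small synthetic-biology part plasmid built on the pMLL-KA backbone, a vector catalogued for 2ab assembly. It carries a 76 bp basic part, J72024 (also called Bmll48), described as an N-terminal Strep tag preceded by a ribosome binding site. The part sits between a BglII site on its 5′ side and a BamHI site on its 3′ side, both preserved. These two enzymes leave compatible ends, an arrangement consistent with BglBrick-style idempotent joining of parts. The feature annotation detects the Strep-Tag II coding region near the start of the sequence; this peptide binds Strep-Tactin, an engineered streptavidin, and is used for affinity purification or detection of fusion proteins. No promoter driving the part is annotated or stated, as would be expected for a component meant to be placed upstream of an open reading frame and combined with other parts.

The backbone replicates from the R6K γ origin, which depends on the pi initiator protein, so the plasmid can be maintained only in pir+ E. coli hosts; it is listed as low copy. It carries both an ampicillin resistance gene (β-lactamase with its own promoter) and a kanamycin resistance gene (aph(3')-Ia), and the depositor notes that both antibiotics are required. The "KA" in the backbone name probably refers to this marker pair, since paired markers are central to selection in 2ab assembly, although the record does not explain the scheme. The annotation also finds attB1 and attB2 Gateway-type recombination sites flanking the marker and origin region, and a fragment of a putative bacterial terminator. The annotated sequence is 2,928 nt, somewhat larger than the sum of the recorded backbone and insert sizes.
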