Features (pLannotate 1.2.2; 8 found; start..end, strand, type, name):
     52..74      +  CDS            Strep-Tag II (fragment): peptide that binds Strep-Tactin®, an engineered form of streptavidin
    181..205     -  protein_bind   attB2: mutant version of attB; recombination site for the Gateway® BP reaction BP Clonase™
    252..356     +  promoter       AmpR promoter: bla
    357..1217    +  CDS            AmpR: β-lactamase; bla; confers resistance to ampicillin, carbenicillin, and related antibiotics
   1509..2324    +  CDS            KanR: aminoglycoside phosphotransferase; aph(3')-Ia; confers resistance to kanamycin in bacteria or G418 (Geneticin®) in eukaryotes
   2407..2763    +  rep_origin     R6K γ ori: γ replication origin from E. coli plasmid R6K; requires the R6K initiator protein pi for replication
   2825..2849    +  protein_bind   attB1: mutant version of attB; recombination site for the Gateway® BP reaction BP Clonase™
   2873..2910    -  terminator     bacterial terminator (fragment): putative bacterial transcription terminator
>Addgene plasmid #26015 | pMLLKA-J72024 | depositor full sequence | sequence record 12203 | Author sequence
GATCTTACAACTACACACTATCTCATACGGAGCCCTAACATGTCTGACACCTGGAGCCACCCGCAGTTCG
AAAAAGGATCCTAACTCGCTCCTCAGGCTTCCTCGCTCACTGACTCGCTGCGCTCGGTCGTTCGGCTGCG
GCGAGCGGTATCAGCTCACTCAAAGGCGGTAATCAATTCGACCCAGCTTTCTTGTACAAAGTGGTTGATC
GGATCTCTTAGACGTCAGGTGGCACTTTTCGGGGAAATGTGCGCGGAACCCCTATTTGTTTATTTTTCTA
AATACATTCAAATATGTATCCGCTCATGAGACAATAACCCTGATAAATGCTTCAATAATATTGAAAAAGG
AAGAGTATGAGTATTCAACATTTCCGTGTCGCCCTTATTCCCTTTTTTGCGGCATTTTGCCTTCCTGTTT
TTGCTCACCCAGAAACGCTGGTGAAAGTAAAAGATGCAGAGGATCAGTTGGGTGCACGAGTGGGTTACAT
CGAACTGGATCTCAACAGCGGTAAGATCCTTGAGAGTTTTCGCCCCGAAGAACGTTTTCCAATGATGAGC
ACTTTTAAAGTTCTGCTATGTGGCGCGGTATTATCCCGTATTGACGCCGGGCAAGAGCAACTCGGTCGCC
GCATACACTATTCTCAGAATGACTTGGTTGAGTACTCACCAGTCACAGAAAAGCATCTTACGGATGGCAT
GACAGTAAGAGAATTATGCAGTGCTGCCATAACCATGAGTGATAACACTGCGGCCAACTTACTTCTGACA
ACGATCGGAGGACCGAAGGAGCTAACCGCTTTTTTGCACAACATGGGGGATCATGTAACTCGCCTTGATC
GTTGGGAACCGGAGCTGAATGAAGCCATACCAAACGACGAGCGTGACACCACGATGCCTGTAGCAATGGC
AACAACGTTGCGCAAACTATTAACTGGCGAACTACTTACTCTAGCTTCCCGGCAACAATTAATAGACTGG
ATGGAGGCGGATAAAGTTGCAGGACCACTTCTGCGCTCGGCCCTTCCGGCTGGCTGGTTTATTGCTGATA
AATCTGGAGCCGGTGAGCGTGGGTCTCGCGGTATCATTGCAGCACTGGGGCCAGATGGTAAGCCCTCCCG
TATCGTAGTTATCTACACGACGGGGAGTCAGGCAACTATGGATGAACGAAATAGACAGATCGCTGAGATA
GGTGCCTCACTGATTAAGCATTGGTAACTGTCAGACCAAGTTTACTCATATATACTTTAGATTGATTTAA
AACTTCATTTTTAATTTAAAAGGATCTAGGTGAAGATCCTTTTTGATAATCGGATCTCTGAAGACTCTCG
AGCTGCAGGACTCACAGCTCCTCGGATCTGCTGATCCTTCAACTCAGCAAAAGTTCGATTTATTCAACAA
AGCCACGTTGTGTCTCAAAATCTCTGATGTTACATTGCACAAGATAAAAATATATCATCATGAACAATAA
AACTGTCTGCTTACATAAACAGTAATACAAGGGGTGTTATGAGCCATATTCAACGGGAAACGTCTTGCTC
CAGGCCGCGATTAAATTCCAACATGGATGCTGATTTATATGGGTATAAATGGGCTCGCGATAATGTCGGG
CAATCAGGTGCGACAATCTATCGATTGTATGGGAAGCCCGATGCGCCAGAGTTGTTTCTGAAACATGGCA
AAGGTAGCGTTGCCAATGATGTTACAGATGAGATGGTCAGACTAAACTGGCTGACGGAATTTATGCCTCT
TCCGACCATCAAGCATTTTATCCGTACTCCTGATGATGCATGGTTACTCACCACTGCGATCCCCGGGAAA
ACAGCATTCCAGGTATTAGAAGAATATCCTGATTCAGGTGAAAATATTGTTGATGCGCTGGCAGTGTTCC
TGCGCCGGTTGCATTCGATTCCTGTTTGTAATTGTCCTTTTAACAGCGATCGCGTATTTCGTCTCGCTCA
GGCGCAATCACGAATGAATAACGGTTTGGTTGATGCGAGTGATTTTGATGACGAGCGTAATGGCTGGCCT
GTTGAACAAGTCTGGAAAGAAATGCATAAGCTTTTGCCATTCTCACCGGATTCAGTCGTCACTCATGGTG
ATTTCTCACTTGATAACCTTATTTTTGACGAGGGGAAATTAATAGGTTGTATTGATGTTGGACGAGTCGG
AATCGCAGACCGATACCAGGATCTTGCCATCCTATGGAACTGCCTCGGTGAGTTTTCTCCTTCATTACAG
AAACGGCTTTTTCAAAAATATGGTATTGATAATCCTGATATGAATAAATTGCAGTTTCATTTGATGCTCG
ATGAGTTTTTCTAATCAGAATTGGTTAATTGGTTGTAACACTGGCAGAGCATTACGCTGACTTGACGGGA
GGATCTAGCAGTTCAACCTGTTGATAGTACGTACTAAGCTCTCATGTTTCACGTACTAAGCTCTCATGTT
TAACGTACTAAGCTCTCATGTTTAACGAACTAAACCCTCATGGCTAACGTACTAAGCTCTCATGGCTAAC
GTACTAAGCTCTCATGTTTCACGTACTAAGCTCTCATGTTTGAACAATAAAATTAATATAAATCAGCAAC
TTAAATAGCCTCTAAGGTTTTAAGTTTTATAAGAAAAAAAAGAATATATAAGGCTTTTAAAGCTTTTAAG
GTTTAACGGTTGTGGACAACAAGCCAGGGATGTAACGCACTGAGAAGCCCTTAGAGCCTCTCAAAGCAAT
TTTGAGTGACACAGGAACACTTAACGGCTGACATGGGAATTAGCCATGGGCCCGTGCGAATCACGGATCT
CCCGATCAAGAATTGCCATTATCAACAAGTTTGTACAAAAAAGCAGGCTCCGAATTGGTATCACGAGGCA
GAATTTCAGATAAAAAAAATCCTTAGCTTTCGCTAAGGATCTGAAGTGGAATTCATGA
