>Addgene plasmid #26015 | pMLLKA-J72024 | addgene partial sequence | sequence record 32284 | 26015 with Kan-R (5' ATCGCGAGCCCATTTATACC 3')
GACGTTTCCCGTTGAATATGGCTCATAACACCCCTTGTATTACTGTTTATGTAAGCAGACAGTTTTATTG
TTCATGATGATATATTTTTATCTTGTGCAATGTAACATCAGAGATTTTGAGACACAACGTGGCTTTGTTG
AATAAATCGAACTTTTGCTGAGTTGAAGGATCAGCAGATCCGAGGAGCTGTGAGTCCTGCAGCTCGAGAG
TCTTCAGAGATCCGATTATCAAAAAGGATCTTCACCTAGATCCTTTTAAATTAAAAATGAAGTTTTAAAT
CAATCTAAAGTATATATGAGTAAACTTGGTCTGACAGTTACCAATGCTTAATCAGTGAGGCACCTATCTC
AGCGATCTGTCTATTTCGTTCATCCATAGTTGCCTGACTCCCCGTCGTGTAGATAACTACGATACGGGAG
GGCTTACCATCTGGCCCCAGTGCTGCAATGATACCGCGAGACCCACGCTCACCGGCTCCAGATTTATCAG
CAATAAACCAGCCAGCCGGAAGGGCCGAGCGCAGAAGTGGTCCTGCAACTTTATCCGCCTCCATCCAGTC
TATTAATTGTTGCCGGGAAGCTAGAGTAAGTAGTTCGCCAGTTAATAGTTTGCGCAACGTTGTTGCCATT
GCTACAGGCATCGTGGTGTCACGCTCGTCGTTTGGTATGGCTTCATTCAGCTCCGGTTCCCAACGATCAA
GGCGAGTTACATGATCCCCCATGTTGTGCAAAAAAGCGGTTAGCTCCTTCGGTCCTCCGATCGTTGTCAG
AAGTAAGTTGGCCGCAGTGTTATCACTCATGGTTATGGCAGCACTGCATAATTCTCTTACTGTCATGCCA
TCCGTAAGA
